Addgene plasmid #19888: pFRT/FLAG/HA-DEST EIF2C2
Depositing lab: Thomas Tuschl. Depositing organization: Rockefeller University. Publication: Molecular characterization of human Argonaute-containing ribonucleoprotein complexes and their bound target mRNAs. Landthaler M, Gaidatzis D, Rothballer A, Chen PY, Soll SJ, Dinic L, Ojo T, Hafner M, Zavolan M, Tuschl T. RNA. 2008 Dec;14(12):2580-96. doi: 10.1261/rna.1351608. Epub 2008 Oct 31. PubMed 18978028.
Backbone
  Vector backbone: pFRT/TO/FLAG/HA-DEST
  Backbone size w/o insert (bp): 5421
  Vector type: Mammalian Expression
Growth in bacteria
  Bacterial resistance: Ampicillin, 100 μg/mL
  Growth temperature: 37°C
  Growth strain: DH5alpha
  Copy number: High Copy
Gene/Insert
  Gene/Insert name: Eukaryotic translation initiation factor 2C, 2 (alt name: Q10; AGO2; MGC3183; EIF2C2)
  Species: H. sapiens (human)
  Insert size (bp): 2580
  Entrez Gene: AGO2 (a.k.a. CASC7, EIF2C2, LESKRES, LINC00980, PPD, Q10)
  Tag / fusion protein: FLAG/HA (N terminal on backbone)
  Cloning method: Gateway Cloning
  Sequencing primers: 5′ CMV
Terms and licenses: Academic/Nonprofit Terms; Industry Terms: Not Available to Industry
How to cite: pFRT/FLAG/HA-DEST EIF2C2 was a gift from Thomas Tuschl (Addgene plasmid # 19888 ; http://n2t.net/addgene:19888 ; RRID:Addgene_19888)
