[The description below was written by a language model from this plasmid's Addgene catalogue record and the feature table of its GenBank file.]
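Description:
pFRT/FLAG/HA-DEST EIF2C2 is a mammalian expression plasmid of about 7.9 kb encoding human Argonaute 2 (AGO2, formerly EIF2C2) with an N-terminal FLAG/HA double epitope tag. It was made by Gateway recombination of the roughly 2.6 kb AGO2 insert into a FLAG/HA destination vector, which leaves the insert flanked by attB1 and attB2 sites. In bacteria it replicates from a high-copy ColE1/pUC-type origin and is selected with ampicillin through the bla gene.

Expression is driven by the human CMV immediate-early enhancer and promoter, with a T7 promoter just downstream. A Kozak consensus precedes the FLAG and HA coding sequences, which read through attB1 into the AGO2 open reading frame, and transcripts end at the bovine growth hormone polyadenylation signal. A V5 tag sequence is annotated downstream of attB2, but the record lists only the N-terminal FLAG/HA tag as a fusion, so the V5 is presumably a backbone remnant that is not translated. The catalogue names the backbone as a "TO" (tetracycline operator) version, yet the plasmid name omits "TO" and no tet operator is annotated, so inducibility cannot be confirmed from the record.

An FRT site sits directly upstream of a hygromycin resistance coding sequence that has an SV40 polyadenylation signal but no annotated promoter of its own. This arrangement is typical of FLP-mediated integration systems, in which recombination into a genomic FRT site in a suitable host cell line places the marker behind a resident promoter, allowing hygromycin selection of single-site stable integrants. The associated publication concerns human Argonaute-containing ribonucleoprotein complexes and their bound target mRNAs, which fits with using the tagged protein for affinity purification.
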