LOCUS       Exported 7948 bp ds-DNA circular SYN 12-MAY-2021
DEFINITION  synthetic circular DNA
ACCESSION   .
VERSION     .
KEYWORDS    pFRT/FLAG/HA-DEST EIF2C2
SOURCE      synthetic DNA construct
  ORGANISM  synthetic DNA construct
REFERENCE   1 (bases 1 to 7948)
  AUTHORS   Landthaler M, Gaidatzis D, Rothballer A, Chen PY, Soll SJ, Dinic L,
            Ojo T, Hafner M, Zavolan M, Tuschl T
  TITLE     Molecular characterization of human Argonaute-containing
            ribonucleoprotein complexes and their bound target mRNAs.
  JOURNAL   RNA. 2008 Oct 31. ():.
  PUBMED    18978028
REFERENCE   2 (bases 1 to 7948)
  AUTHORS   .
  TITLE     Direct Submission
  JOURNAL   Exported May 12, 2021 from SnapGene Server 1.1.58
            http://www.snapgene.com
FEATURES             Location/Qualifiers
     source          1..7948
                     /organism="synthetic DNA construct"
                     /mol_type="other DNA"
     primer_bind     complement(44..63)
                     /label=pRS-marker
                     /note="pRS vectors, use to sequence yeast selectable
                     marker"
     enhancer        235..614
                     /label=CMV enhancer
                     /note="human cytomegalovirus immediate early enhancer"
     promoter        615..818
                     /label=CMV promoter
                     /note="human cytomegalovirus (CMV) immediate early
                     promoter"
     primer_bind     769..789
                     /label=CMV-F
                     /note="Human CMV immediate early promoter, forward primer"
     primer_bind     863..882
                     /label=T7
                     /note="T7 promoter, forward primer"
     promoter        863..881
                     /label=T7 promoter
                     /note="promoter for bacteriophage T7 RNA polymerase"
     regulatory      946..955
                     /regulatory_class="other"
                     /note="vertebrate consensus sequence for strong initiation
                     of translation (Kozak, 1987)"
     CDS             955..978
                     /codon_start=1
                     /product="FLAG(R) epitope tag, followed by an enterokinase
                     cleavage site"
                     /label=FLAG
                     /translation="DYKDDDDK"
     CDS             979..1005
                     /codon_start=1
                     /product="HA (human influenza hemagglutinin) epitope tag"
                     /label=HA
                     /translation="YPYDVPDYA"
     protein_bind    1021..1045
                     /gene="mutant version of attB"
                     /label=attB1
                     /bound_moiety="BP Clonase(TM)"
                     /note="recombination site for the Gateway(R) BP reaction"
     regulatory      3067..3076
                     /regulatory_class="other"
                     /note="vertebrate consensus sequence for strong initiation
                     of translation (Kozak, 1987)"
     protein_bind    complement(3744..3768)
                     /gene="mutant version of attB"
                     /label=attB2
                     /bound_moiety="BP Clonase(TM)"
                     /note="recombination site for the Gateway(R) BP reaction"
     CDS             3821..3862
                     /codon_start=1
                     /product="epitope tag from simian virus 5"
                     /label=V5 tag
                     /translation="GKPIPNPLLGLDST"
     primer_bind     complement(3900..3917)
                     /label=BGH-rev
                     /note="Bovine growth hormone terminator, reverse primer.
                     Also called BGH reverse"
     polyA_signal    3906..4130
                     /label=bGH poly(A) signal
                     /note="bovine growth hormone polyadenylation signal"
     primer_bind     complement(4263..4282)
                     /label=F1ori-R
                     /note="F1 origin, reverse primer"
     protein_bind    4414..4461
                     /label=FRT
                     /bound_moiety="FLP recombinase from the Saccharomyces
                     cerevisiae 2u plasmid"
                     /note="FLP-mediated recombination occurs in the 8-bp core
                     sequence TCTAGAAA (Turan and Bode, 2011)."
     CDS             4469..5491
                     /codon_start=1
                     /gene="aph(4)-Ia"
                     /product="aminoglycoside phosphotransferase from E. coli"
                     /label=HygR
                     /note="confers resistance to hygromycin"
                     /translation="KKPELTATSVEKFLIEKFDSVSDLMQLSEGEESRAFSFDVGGRGY
                     VLRVNSCADGFYKDRYVYRHFASAALPIPEVLDIGEFSESLTYCISRRAQGVTLQDLPE
                     TELPAVLQPVAEAMDAIAAADLSQTSGFGPFGPQGIGQYTTWRDFICAIADPHVYHWQT
                     VMDDTVSASVAQALDELMLWAEDCPEVRHLVHADFGSNNVLTDNGRITAVIDWSEAMFG
                     DSQYEVANIFFWRPWLACMEQQTRYFERRHPELAGSPRLRAYMLRIGLDQLYQSLVDGN
                     FDDAAWAQGRCDAIVRSGAGTVGRTQIARRSAAVWTDGCVEVLADSGNRRPSTRPRAKE
                     "
     polyA_signal    5621..5742
                     /label=SV40 poly(A) signal
                     /note="SV40 polyadenylation signal"
     primer_bind     complement(5658..5677)
                     /label=SV40pA-R
                     /note="SV40 polyA, reverse primer"
     primer_bind     5712..5731
                     /label=EBV-rev
                     /note="SV40 polyA terminator, reverse primer"
     primer_bind     complement(5791..5807)
                     /label=M13 rev
                     /note="common sequencing primer, one of multiple similar
                     variants"
     primer_bind     complement(5791..5807)
                     /label=M13 Reverse
                     /note="In lacZ gene. Also called M13-rev"
     primer_bind     complement(5804..5826)
                     /label=M13/pUC Reverse
                     /note="In lacZ gene"
     protein_bind    5815..5831
                     /label=lac operator
                     /bound_moiety="lac repressor encoded by lacI"
                     /note="The lac repressor binds to the lac operator to
                     inhibit transcription in E. coli. This inhibition can be
                     relieved by adding lactose or
                     isopropyl-beta-D-thiogalactopyranoside (IPTG)."
     promoter        complement(5839..5869)
                     /label=lac promoter
                     /note="promoter for the E. coli lac operon"
     protein_bind    5884..5905
                     /label=CAP binding site
                     /bound_moiety="E. coli catabolite activator protein"
                     /note="CAP binding activates transcription in the presence
                     of cAMP."
     primer_bind     complement(6022..6039)
                     /label=L4440
                     /note="L4440 vector, forward primer"
     rep_origin      complement(6193..6781)
                     /direction=LEFT
                     /label=ori
                     /note="high-copy-number ColE1/pMB1/pBR322/pUC origin of
                     replication"
     primer_bind     complement(6273..6292)
                     /label=pBR322ori-F
                     /note="pBR322 origin, forward primer"
     CDS             complement(6952..7812)
                     /codon_start=1
                     /gene="bla"
                     /product="beta-lactamase"
                     /label=AmpR
                     /note="confers resistance to ampicillin, carbenicillin, and
                     related antibiotics"
                     /translation="MSIQHFRVALIPFFAAFCLPVFAHPETLVKVKDAEDQLGARVGYI
                     ELDLNSGKILESFRPEERFPMMSTFKVLLCGAVLSRIDAGQEQLGRRIHYSQNDLVEYS
                     PVTEKHLTDGMTVRELCSAAITMSDNTAANLLLTTIGGPKELTAFLHNMGDHVTRLDRW
                     EPELNEAIPNDERDTTMPVAMATTLRKLLTGELLTLASRQQLIDWMEADKVAGPLLRSA
                     LPAGWFIADKSGAGERGSRGIIAALGPDGKPSRIVVIYTTGSQATMDERNRQIAEIGAS
                     LIKHW"
     primer_bind     7575..7594
                     /label=Amp-R
                     /note="Ampicillin resistance gene, reverse primer"
     promoter        complement(7813..7917)
                     /gene="bla"
                     /label=AmpR promoter
ORIGIN
        1 gacggatcgg gagatctccc gatcccctat ggtgcactct cagtacaatc tgctctgatg
       61 ccgcatagtt aagccagtat ctgctccctg cttgtgtgtt ggaggtcgct gagtagtgcg
      121 cgagcaaaat ttaagctaca acaaggcaag gcttgaccga caattgcatg aagaatctgc
      181 ttagggttag gcgttttgcg ctgcttcgcg atgtacgggc cagatatacg cgttgacatt
      241 gattattgac tagttattaa tagtaatcaa ttacggggtc attagttcat agcccatata
      301 tggagttccg cgttacataa cttacggtaa atggcccgcc tggctgaccg cccaacgacc
      361 cccgcccatt gacgtcaata atgacgtatg ttcccatagt aacgccaata gggactttcc
      421 attgacgtca atgggtggag tatttacggt aaactgccca cttggcagta catcaagtgt
      481 atcatatgcc aagtacgccc cctattgacg tcaatgacgg taaatggccc gcctggcatt
      541 atgcccagta catgacctta tgggactttc ctacttggca gtacatctac gtattagtca
      601 tcgctattac catggtgatg cggttttggc agtacatcaa tgggcgtgga tagcggtttg
      661 actcacgggg atttccaagt ctccacccca ttgacgtcaa tgggagtttg ttttggcacc
      721 aaaatcaacg ggactttcca aaatgtcgta acaactccgc cccattgacg caaatgggcg
      781 gtaggcgtgt acggtgggag gtctatataa gcagagctct ctggctaact agagaaccca
      841 ctgcttactg gcttatcgaa attaatacga ctcactatag ggagacccaa gctggctagc
      901 gagctcggat cgatccatcg atagtgtggt ggaattctga tcgccgccgc catggactac
      961 aaggacgacg atgacaagta cccttatgac gtgcccgatt acgctttgaa ccagatatca
     1021 acaagtttgt acaaaaaagc aggctccacc atgggaacca attcagtcga catgtactcg
     1081 ggagccggct cccgagtaca tgtcgacgcg tgggccggcc cacgcgtcga ctggatccgg
     1141 atgtactcgg gagccggccc cgcacttgca cctcctgcgc cgccgccccc catccaagga
     1201 tatgccttca agcctccacc tagacccgac tttgggacct ccgggagaac aatcaaatta
     1261 caggccaatt tcttcgaaat ggacatcccc aaaattgaca tctatcatta tgaattggat
     1321 atcaagccag agaagtgccc gaggagagtt aacagggaaa tcgtggaaca catggtccag
     1381 cactttaaaa cacagatctt tggggatcgg aagcccgtgt ttgacggcag gaagaatcta
     1441 tacacagcca tgccccttcc gattgggagg gacaaggtgg agctggaggt cacgctgcca
     1501 ggagaaggca aggatcgcat cttcaaggtg tccatcaagt gggtgtcctg cgtgagcttg
     1561 caggcgttac acgatgcact ttcagggcgg ctgcccagcg tcccttttga gacgatccag
     1621 gccctggacg tggtcatgag gcacttgcca tccatgaggt acacccccgt gggccgctcc
     1681 ttcttcaccg cgtccgaagg ctgctctaac cctcttggcg ggggccgaga agtgtggttt
     1741 ggcttccatc agtccgtccg gccttctctc tggaaaatga tgctgaatat tgatgtgtca
     1801 gcaacagcgt tttacaaggc acagccagta atcgagtttg tttgtgaagt tttggatttt
     1861 aaaagtattg aagaacaaca aaaacctctg acagattccc aaagggtaaa gtttaccaaa
     1921 gaaattaaag gtctaaaggt ggagataacg cactgtgggc agatgaagag gaagtaccgt
     1981 gtctgcaatg tgacccggcg gcccgccagt caccaaacat tcccgctgca gcaggagagc
     2041 gggcagacgg tggagtgcac ggtggcccag tatttcaagg acaggcacaa gttggttctg
     2101 cgctaccccc acctcccatg tttacaagtc ggacaggagc agaaacacac ctaccttccc
     2161 ctggaggtct gtaacattgt ggcaggacaa agatgtatta aaaaattaac ggacaatcag
     2221 acctcaacca tgatcagagc aactgctagg tcggcgcccg atcggcaaga agagattagc
     2281 aaattgatgc gaagtgcaag tttcaacaca gatccatacg tccgtgaatt tggaatcatg
     2341 gtcaaagatg agatgacaga cgtgactggg cgggtgctgc agccgccctc catcctctac
     2401 gggggcagga ataaagctat tgcgacccct gtccagggcg tctgggacat gcggaacnnn
     2461 nnnnnnnnnn nnnnnnnnnn nnnnnnnnnn nnnnnnnnnn nnnnnnnnnn nnnnnnnnnn
     2521 nnnnnnnnnn nnnnnnnnnn nnnnnnnnnn nnnnnnnnnn nnnnnnnnnn nnnnnnnnnn
     2581 nnnnnnnnnn nnnnnnnnnn nnnnnnnnnn nnnnnnnnnn nnnnnnnnnn nnnnnnnnnn
     2641 nnnnnnnnnn nnnnnnnnnn nnnnnnnnnn nnnnnnnnnn nnnnnnnnnn nnnnnnnnnn
     2701 nnnnnnnnnn nnnnnnnnnn nnnnnnnnnn nnnnnnnnnn nnnnnnnnnn nnnnnnnnnn
     2761 nnnnnnnnnn nnnnnnnnnn nnnnnnnnnn nnnnnnnnnn nnnnnnnnnn nnnnnnnnnn
     2821 nnnnnnnnnn nnnnnnnnnn nnnnnnnnnn nnnnnnnnnn nnaacaacat cctgctgccc
     2881 cagggcaggc cgccggtgtt ccagcagccc gtcatctttc tgggagcaga cgtcactcac
     2941 ccccccgccg gggatgggaa gaagccctcc attgccgccg tggtgggcag catggacgcc
     3001 caccccaatc gctactgcgc caccgtgcgc gtgcagcagc accggcagga gatcatacaa
     3061 gacctggccg ccatggtccg cgagctcctc atccagttct acaagtccac gcgcttcaag
     3121 cccacccgca tcatcttcta ccgcgacggt gtctctgaag gccagttcca gcaggttctc
     3181 caccacgagt tgctggccat ccgtgaggcc tgtatcaagc tagaaaaaga ctaccagccc
     3241 gggatcacct tcatcgtggt gcagaagagg caccacaccc ggctcttctg cactgacaag
     3301 aacgagcggg ttgggaaaag tggaaacatt ccagcaggca cgactgtgga cacgaaaatc
     3361 acccacccca ccgagttcga cttctacctg tgtagtcacg ctggcatcca ggggacaagc
     3421 aggccttcgc actatcacgt cctctgggac gacaatcgtt tctcctctga tgagctgcag
     3481 atcctaacct accagctgtg tcacacctac gtgcgctgca cacgctccgt gtccatccca
     3541 gcgccagcat actacgctca cctggtggcc ttccgggcca ggtaccacct ggtggataag
     3601 gaacatgaca gtgctgaagg aagccatacc tctgggcaga gtaacgggcg agaccaccaa
     3661 gcactggcca aggcggtcca ggttcaccaa gacactctgc gcaccatgta ctttgcttga
     3721 gcggccgcac tcgagatatc tagacccagc tttcttgtac aaagtggttg atatccagca
     3781 cagtggcggc cgctcaagtc tagagggccc gcggttcgaa ggtaagccta tccctaaccc
     3841 tctcctcggt ctcgattcta cgctcgagtc tagagggccc gtttaaaccc gctgatcagc
     3901 ctcgactgtg ccttctagtt gccagccatc tgttgtttgc ccctcccccg tgccttcctt
     3961 gaccctggaa ggtgccactc ccactgtcct ttcctaataa aatgaggaaa ttgcatcgca
     4021 ttgtctgagt aggtgtcatt ctattctggg gggtggggtg gggcaggaca gcaaggggga
     4081 ggattgggaa gacaatagca ggcatgctgg ggatgcggtg ggctctatgg cttctgaggc
     4141 ggaaagaacc agctggggct ctagggggta tccccnnnnn nnnnnnnnnn nnnnnnnnnn
     4201 nnnnnnnnnn nnnnnnnnnn nnnnnnnnnn nnnnnnnnnn nnnnnnnnnn nnnnnnnnnn
     4261 nnnnnnnnnn nnnnnnnnnn nnnnnnnnnn nnnnnnnnnc nnnnnnnnnn nnnnnnnnnn
     4321 nnnnnnnnnn nnnnnnnnnn nnnnnnnnnn nnnnnnnnnn nnnnnnnnnn nnnnnnnnnn
     4381 nnnnnnnnnn nagggtgatg gttcacgtac ctagaagttc ctattccgaa gttcctattc
     4441 tctagaaagt ataggaactt ccttggccaa aaagcctgaa ctcaccgcga cgtctgtcga
     4501 gaagtttctg atcgaaaagt tcgacagcgt ctccgacctg atgcagctct cggagggcga
     4561 agaatctcgt gctttcagct tcgatgtagg agggcgtgga tatgtcctgc gggtaaatag
     4621 ctgcgccgat ggtttctaca aagatcgtta tgtttatcgg cactttgcat cggccgcgct
     4681 cccgattccg gaagtgcttg acattgggga attcagcgag agcctgacct attgcatctc
     4741 ccgccgtgca cagggtgtca cgttgcaaga cctgcctgaa accgaactgc ccgctgttct
     4801 gcagccggtc gcggaggcca tggatgcgat cgctgcggcc gatcttagcc agacgagcgg
     4861 gttcggccca ttcggaccgc aaggaatcgg tcaatacact acatggcgtg atttcatatg
     4921 cgcgattgct gatccccatg tgtatcactg gcaaactgtg atggacgaca ccgtcagtgc
     4981 gtccgtcgcg caggctctcg atgagctgat gctttgggcc gaggactgcc ccgaagtccg
     5041 gcacctcgtg cacgcggatt tcggctccaa caatgtcctg acggacaatg gccgcataac
     5101 agcggtcatt gactggagcg aggcgatgtt cggggattcc caatacgagg tcgccaacat
     5161 cttcttctgg aggccgtggt tggcttgtat ggagcagcag acgcgctact tcgagcggag
     5221 gcatccggag cttgcaggat cgccgcggct ccgggcgtat atgctccgca ttggtcttga
     5281 ccaactctat cagagcttgg ttgacggcaa tttcgatgat gcagcttggg cgcagggtcg
     5341 atgcgacgca atcgtccgat ccggagccgg gactgtcggg cgtacacaaa tcgcccgcag
     5401 aagcgcggcc gtctggaccg atggctgtgt agaagtactc gccgatagtg gaaaccgacg
     5461 ccccagcact cgtccgaggg caaaggaata gcacgtacta cgagatttcg attccaccgc
     5521 cgccttctat gaaaggttgg gcttcggaat cgttttccgg gacgccggct ggatgatcct
     5581 ccagcgcggg gatctcatgc tggagttctt cgcccacccc aacttgttta ttgcagctta
     5641 taatggttac aaataaagca atagcatcac aaatttcaca aataaagcat ttttttcact
     5701 gcattctagt tgtggtttgt ccaaactcat caatgtatct tatcatgtct gtataccgtc
     5761 gacctctagc tagagcttgg cgtaatcatg gtcatagctg tttcctgtgt gaaattgtta
     5821 tccgctcaca attccacaca acatacgagc cggaagcata aagtgtaaag cctggggtgc
     5881 ctaatgagtg agctaactca cattaattgc gttgcgctca ctgcccgctt tccagtcggg
     5941 aaacctgtcg tgccagctgc attaatgaat cggccaacgc gcggggagag gcggtttgcg
     6001 tattgggcgc tcttccgctt cctcgctcac tgactcgctg cgctcggtcg ttcggctgcg
     6061 gcgagcggta tcagctcact caaaggcggt aatacggtta tccacagaat caggggataa
     6121 cgcaggaaag aacatgtgag caaaaggcca gcaaaaggcc aggaaccgta aaaaggccgc
     6181 gttgctggcg tttttccata ggctccgccc ccctgacgag catcacaaaa atcgacgctc
     6241 aagtcagagg tggcgaaacc cgacaggact ataaagatac caggcgtttc cccctggaag
     6301 ctccctcgtg cgctctcctg ttccgaccct gccgcttacc ggatacctgt ccgcctttct
     6361 cccttcggga agcgtggcgc tttctcatag ctcacgctgt aggtatctca gttcggtgta
     6421 ggtcgttcgc tccaagctgg gctgtgtgca cgaacccccc gttcagcccg accgctgcgc
     6481 cttatccggt aactatcgtc ttgagtccaa cccggtaaga cacgacttat cgccactggc
     6541 agcagccact ggtaacagga ttagcagagc gaggtatgta ggcggtgcta cagagttctt
     6601 gaagtggtgg cctaactacg gctacactag aaggacagta tttggtatct gcgctctgct
     6661 gaagccagtt accttcggaa aaagagttgg tagctcttga tccggcaaac aaaccaccgc
     6721 tggtagcggt ggtttttttg tttgcaagca gcagattacg cgcagaaaaa aaggatctca
     6781 agaagatcct ttgatctttt ctacggggtc tgacgctcag tggaacgaaa actcacgtta
     6841 agggattttg gtcatgagat tatcaaaaag gatcttcacc tagatccttt taaattaaaa
     6901 atgaagtttt aaatcaatct aaagtatata tgagtaaact tggtctgaca gttaccaatg
     6961 cttaatcagt gaggcaccta tctcagcgat ctgtctattt cgttcatcca tagttgcctg
     7021 actccccgtc gtgtagataa ctacgatacg ggagggctta ccatctggcc ccagtgctgc
     7081 aatgataccg cgagacccac gctcaccggc tccagattta tcagcaataa accagccagc
     7141 cggaagggcc gagcgcagaa gtggtcctgc aactttatcc gcctccatcc agtctattaa
     7201 ttgttgccgg gaagctagag taagtagttc gccagttaat agtttgcgca acgttgttgc
     7261 cattgctaca ggcatcgtgg tgtcacgctc gtcgtttggt atggcttcat tcagctccgg
     7321 ttcccaacga tcaaggcgag ttacatgatc ccccatgttg tgcaaaaaag cggttagctc
     7381 cttcggtcct ccgatcgttg tcagaagtaa gttggccgca gtgttatcac tcatggttat
     7441 ggcagcactg cataattctc ttactgtcat gccatccgta agatgctttt ctgtgactgg
     7501 tgagtactca accaagtcat tctgagaata gtgtatgcgg cgaccgagtt gctcttgccc
     7561 ggcgtcaata cgggataata ccgcgccaca tagcagaact ttaaaagtgc tcatcattgg
     7621 aaaacgttct tcggggcgaa aactctcaag gatcttaccg ctgttgagat ccagttcgat
     7681 gtaacccact cgtgcaccca actgatcttc agcatctttt actttcacca gcgtttctgg
     7741 gtgagcaaaa acaggaaggc aaaatgccgc aaaaaaggga ataagggcga cacggaaatg
     7801 ttgaatactc atactcttcc tttttcaata ttattgaagc atttatcagg gttattgtct
     7861 catgagcgga tacatatttg aatgtattta gaaaaataaa caaatagggg ttccgcgcac
     7921 atttccccga aaagtgccac ctgacgtc
//
