>Addgene plasmid #19888 | pFRT/FLAG/HA-DEST EIF2C2 | addgene partial sequence | sequence record 25681 | 19888 with CMV-F
AGCTCTCTGGCTAACTAGAGAANCCACTGCTTACTGGCTTATCGAAATTAATACGACTCACTATAGGGAG
ACCCAAGCTGGCTAGCGAGCTCGGATCGATCCATCGATAGTGTGGTGGAATTCTGATCGCCGCCGCCATG
GACTACAAGGACGACGATGACAAGTACCCTTATGACGTGCCCGATTACGCTTTGAACCAGATATCAACAA
GTTTGTACAAAAAAGCAGGCTCCACCATGGGAACCAATTCAGTCGACATGTACTCGGGAGCCGGCTCCCG
AGTACATGTCGACGCGTGGGCCGGCCCACGCGTCGACTGGATCCGGATGTACTCGGGAGCCGGCCCCGCA
CTTGCACCTCCTGCGCCGCCGCCCCCCATCCAAGGATATGCCTTCAAGCCTCCACCTAGACCCGACTTTG
GGACCTCCGGGAGAACAATCAAATTACAGGCCAATTTCTTCGAAATGGACATCCCCAAAATTGACATCTA
TCATTATGAATTGGATATCAAGCCAGAGAAGTGCCCGAGGAGAGTTAACAGGGAAATCGTGGAACACATG
GTCCAGCACTTTAAAACACAGATCTTTGGGGATC
