>Addgene plasmid #19888 | pFRT/FLAG/HA-DEST EIF2C2 | addgene partial sequence | sequence record 64084 | BGH-rev 5'-TAGAAGGCACAGTCGAGG-3'
TTAAACGGGCCCTCTAGACTCGAGCGTAGAATCGAGACCGAGGAGAGGGTTAGGGATAGGCTTACCTTCG
AACCGCGGGCCCTCTAGACTTGAGCGGCCGCCACTGTGCTGGATATCAACCACTTTGTACAAGAAAGCTG
GGTCTAGATATCTCGAGTGCGGCCGCTCAAGCAAAGTACATGGTGCGCAGAGTGTCTTGGTGAACCTGGA
CCGCCTTGGCCAGTGCTTGGTGGTCTCGCCCGTTACTCTGCCCAGAGGTATGGCTTCCTTCAGCACTGTC
ATGTTCCTTATCCACCAGGTGGTACCTGGCCCGGAAGGCCACCAGGTGAGCGTAGTATGCTGGCGCTGGG
ATGGACACGGAGCGTGTGCAGCGCACGTAGGTGTGACACAGCTGGTAGGTTAGGATCTGCAGCTCATCAG
AGGAGAAACGATTGTCGTCCCAGAGGACGTGATAGTGCGAAGGCCTGCTTGTCCCCTGGATGCCAGCGTG
ACTACACAGGTAGAAGTCGAACTCGGTGGGGTGGGTGATTTTCGTGTCCACAGTCGTGCCTGCTGGAATG
TTTCCACTTTTCCCAACCCGCTCGTTCTTGTCAGTGCAGAAGAGCCGGGTGTGGTGCCTCTTCTGCACCA
CGATGAAGGTGATCCCGGGCTGGTAGTCTTTTTCTAGCTTGATACAGGCCTCACGGATGGCCAGCAACTC
GTGGTGGAGAACCTGCTGGAACTGGCCTTCAGAGACACCGTCGCGGTAGAAGATGATGCGGGTGGGCTTG
AAGCGCGTGGACTTGTAGAACTGGATGAGGAGCTCGCGGACCATGGCGGCCAGGTCTTGTATGATCTCCT
GCCGGTGCTGCTGCACGCGCACGGTGGCGCA
